>Addgene plasmid #39150 | CSNK1G2 | depositor partial sequence | sequence record 49201 | CSNK1G2 sequence 939 bps
ATGGGCCTCAACTTCCGCGTCGGCAAGAAGATCGGCTGCGGCAACTTCGGGGAGCTCCGCCTAGGAAAGA
ATCTCTATACAAATGAATACGTGGCTATCAAATTGGAGCCGATCAAGTCCCGGGCCCCGCAGCTGCACCT
GGAGTACCGGTTCTACAAGCAGCTCAGCGCCACAGAGGGCGTCCCTCAGGTCTACTACTTCGGTCCGTGC
GGGAATTACAACGCCATGGTGCTGGAGCTGCTGGGGCCCAGCCTGGAGGACCTGTTCGACCTGTGCGACC
GGACCTTCACGCTCAAGACGGTGCTGATGATCGCCATCCAGCTGATCACGCGCATGGAGTATGTGCACAC
CAAGAGCCTAATCTACCGGGACGTGAAGCCCGAGAACTTCCTGGTGGGCCGCCCGGGGACCAAGCGGCAG
CATGCCATCCACATCATCGACTTCGGGCTGGCCAAGGAGTACATCGACCCCGAGACCAAGAAGCACATCC
CGTACCGCGAGCACAAGAGCCTGACGGGCACGGCGCGCTACATGAGCATCAACACGCACCTGGGCAAGGA
GCAGAGCCGCCGCGACGACCTGGAGGCGCTGGGCCACATGTTCATGTACTTCCTGCGCGGCAGCCTCCCC
TGGCAGGGGCTCAAGGCCGACACGCTCAAGGAGCGGTACCAGAAGATCGGGGACACCAAACGCGCCACGC
CCATCGAGGTGCTCTGCGAGAACTTCCCAGAGGAGATGGCCACGTACCTGCGCTATGTGCGGCGCCTGGA
CTTCTTCGAGAAGCCCGACTATGACTACCTGCGGAAGCTCTTCACCGACCTCTTCGACCGCAGTGGCTTC
GTGTTCGACTATGAGTACGACTGGGCCGGGAAGCCCCTGCCGACCCCCATCGGCACCGTCCACACCGACC
TGCCCTCCCAGCCTCAGCTCCGGGACTAA
