>Addgene plasmid #39150 | CSNK1G2 | addgene partial sequence | sequence record 52518 | T7_term
TAGCAGCCGGATCTCAGTGGTGGTGGTGGTGGTGCTCGAGTGCGGCCGCAATNTTGTCGACGGAGCTCGA
ATTCGGATCCGTATCCACCTTTACTGTTAGTCCCGGAGCTGAGGCTGGGAGGGCAGGTCGGTGTGGACGG
TGCCGATGGGGGTCGGCAGGGGCTTCCCGGCCCAGTCGTACTCATAGTCGAACACGAAGCCACTGCGGTC
GAAGAGGTCGGTGAAGAGCTTCCGCAGGTAGTCATAGTCGGGCTTCTCGAAGAAGTCCAGGCGCCGCACA
TAGCGCAGGTACGTGGCCATCTCCTCTGGGAAGTTCTCGCAGAGCACCTCGATGGGCGTGGCGCGTTTGG
TGTCCCCGATCTTCTGGTACCGCTCCTTGAGCGTGTCGGCCTTGAGCCCCTGCCAGGGGAGGCTGCCGCG
CAGGAAGTACATGAACATGTGGCCCAGCGCCTCCAGGTCGTCGCGGCGGCTCTGCTCCTTGCCCAGGTGC
GTGTTGATGCTCATGTAGCGCGCCGTGCCCGTCAGGCTCTTGTGCTCGCGGTACGGGATGTGCTTCTTGG
TCTCGGGGTCGATGTACTCCTTGGCCAGCCCGAAGTCGATGATGTGGATGGCATGCTGCCGCTTGGTCCC
CGGGCGGCCCACCAGGAAGTTCTCGGGCTTCACGTCCCGGTAGATTAGGCTCTTGGTGTGCACATACTCC
ATGCGCGTGATCAGCTGGATGGCGATCATCAGCACCGTCTTGAGCGTGAAGGTCCGGTCGCACAGGTCGA
A
