>Addgene plasmid #39150 | CSNK1G2 | addgene partial sequence | sequence record 52520 | T7 5'-TAATACGACTCACTATAGGG-3'
GAATATTTTGTTTACTTTAAGAAGGAGATATACATATGCACCATCATCATCATCATTCTTCTGGTGTAGA
TCTGGGTACCGAGAACCTGTACTTCCAATCCATGGGCCTCAACTTCCGCGTCGGCAAGAAGATCGGCTGC
GGCAACTTCGGGGAGCTCCGCCTAGGAAAGAATCTCTATACAAATGAATACGTGGCTATCAAATTGGAGC
CGATCAAGTCCCGGGCCCCGCAGCTGCACCTGGAGTACCGGTTCTACAAGCAGCTCAGCGCCACAGAGGG
CGTCCCTCAGGTCTACTACTTCGGTCCGTGCGGGAATTACAACGCCATGGTGCTGGAGCTGCTGGGGCCC
AGCCTGGAGGACCTGTTCGACCTGTGCGACCGGACCTTCACGCTCAAGACGGTGCTGATGATCGCCATCC
AGCTGATCACGCGCATGGAGTATGTGCACACCAAGAGCCTAATCTACCGGGACGTGAAGCCCGAGAACTT
CCTGGTGGGCCGCCCGGGGACCAAGCGGCAGCATGCCATCCACATCATCGACTTCGGGCTGGCCAAGGAG
TACATCGACCCCGAGACCAAGAAGCACATCCCGTACCGCGAGCACAAGAGCCTGACGGGCACGGCGCGCT
ACATGAGCATCAACACGCACCTGGGCAAGGAGCAGAGCCGCCGCGACGACCTGGAGGCGCTGGGCCACAT
GTTCATGTACTTCCTGCGCGGCAGCCTCCCCTGGCAGGGGCTCAAGGCCGACACGCTCAAGGAGCGGTAC
CAGAAGATCGGGGACACCAAACGCGCCACGCCCATCGAGGTGCTCTGCGAGAACTTCCCAGAGGAGATGG
CCACGTACCTGCGCTATGTGCGGCGCCTGGACTTCTTCGAGAAGCCCGACTATGACTAC
