[The description below was written by a language model from this plasmid's Addgene catalogue record.]
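Description:
CSNK1G2 is a bacterial expression plasmid built on the pLIC-SGC1 backbone from the SGC, carrying a 939 bp human insert from the gene for casein kinase 1 gamma 2 (also called CK1g2). It was made to produce recombinant protein for structure determination, and the record warns that the insert may not be the full open reading frame. In practice this usually means a truncated construct chosen for crystallisation, and the entry links the insert to a deposited PDB structure. The fragment was introduced by ligation-independent cloning, which anneals complementary single-stranded overhangs on vector and insert without restriction digestion or ligase.

The protein is expressed with an N-terminal His tag followed by a TEV protease site. This allows capture by immobilised metal affinity chromatography, after which the tag can be cleaved off to leave near-native protein for crystallisation or biochemical work. The record does not explicitly name the promoter. The listed sequencing primers, T7 forward and T7 terminator, suggest that the insert sits within a T7 promoter/terminator expression cassette of the kind driven by T7 RNA polymerase in suitable E. coli hosts.

The plasmid is selected with ampicillin and is described as low copy, with Mach1 recorded as the propagation strain, which is a cloning host rather than an expression host. The origin of replication is not stated, and no feature table was provided, so further backbone details cannot be confirmed from the record.
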