Addgene plasmid #39150: CSNK1G2
Purpose: Bacterial expression for structure determination; may not be full ORF
Depositing lab: Nicola Burgess-Brown. Depositing organization: University of Oxford.
Backbone
  Vector backbone: pLIC-SGC1
  Backbone manufacturer: SGC
  Vector type: Bacterial Expression
Growth in bacteria
  Bacterial resistance: Ampicillin, 100 μg/mL
  Growth temperature: 37°C
  Growth strain: Mach1
  Copy number: Low Copy
Gene/Insert
  Gene/Insert name: CSNK1G2 (alt names: casein kinase 1, gamma 2; PDB:2C47)
  Species: H. sapiens (human)
  Insert size (bp): 939
  Entrez Gene: CSNK1G2 (a.k.a. CK1g2)
  Tag / fusion protein: His Tev (N terminal on insert)
  Cloning method: Ligation Independent Cloning
  Sequencing primers: 5′ T7; 3′ T7-term
Terms and licenses: Academic/Nonprofit Terms; Industry Terms: Not Available to Industry
How to cite: CSNK1G2 was a gift from Nicola Burgess-Brown (Addgene plasmid # 39150 ; http://n2t.net/addgene:39150 ; RRID:Addgene_39150)
